>Addgene plasmid #195443 | pMN-324 | addgene full sequence | sequence record 384844 | Addgene NGS Result
CGATACCGTCGACCTCGAGGGAATTAATTCGAGCTCGGTACCTTTAAGACCAATGACTTACAAGGCAGCT
GTAGATCTTAGCCACTTTTTAAAAGAAAAGGGGGGACTGGAAGGGCTAATTCACTCCCAACGAAGACAAG
ATCTGCTTTTTGCTTGTACTGGGTCTCTCTGGTTAGACCAGATCTGAGCCTGGGAGCTCTCTGGCTAACT
AGGGAACCCACTGCTTAAGCCTCAATAAAGCTTGCCTTGAGTGCTTCAAGTAGTGTGTGCCCGTCTGTTG
TGTGACTCTGGTAACTAGAGATCCCTCAGACCCTTTTAGTCAGTGTGGAAAATCTCTAGCAGCATCTAGA
ATTAATTCCGTGTATTCTATAGTGTCACCTAAATCGTATGTGTATGATACATAAGGTTATGTATTAATTG
TAGCCGCGTTCTAACGACAATATGTACAAGCCTAATTGTGTAGCATCTGGCTTACTGAAGCAGACCCTAT
CATCTCTCTCGTAAACTGCCGTCAGAGTCGGTTTGGTTGGACGAACCTTCTGAGTTTCTGGTAACGCCGT
CCCGCACCCGGAAATGGTCAGCGAACCAATCAGCAGGGTCATCGCTAGCCAGATCCTCTACGCCGGACGC
ATCGTGGCCGGCATCACCGGCGCCACAGGTGCGGTTGCTGGCGCCTATATCGCCGACATCACCGATGGGG
AAGATCGGGCTCGCCACTTCGGGCTCATGAGCGCTTGTTTCGGCGTGGGTATGGTGGCAGGCCCCGTGGC
CGGGGGACTGTTGGGCGCCATCTCCTTGCATGCACCATTCCTTGCGGCGGCGGTGCTCAACGGCCTCAAC
CTACTACTGGGCTGCTTCCTAATGCAGGAGTCGCATAAGGGAGAGCGTCGAATGGTGCACTCTCAGTACA
ATCTGCTCTGATGCCGCATAGTTAAGCCAGCCCCGACACCCGCCAACACCCGCTGACGCGCCCTGACGGG
CTTGTCTGCTCCCGGCATCCGCTTACAGACAAGCTGTGACCGTCTCCGGGAGCTGCATGTGTCAGAGGTT
TTCACCGTCATCACCGAAACGCGCGAGACGAAAGGGCCTCGTGATACGCCTATTTTTATAGGTTAATGTC
ATGATAATAATGGTTTCTTAGACGTCAGGTGGCACTTTTCGGGGAAATGTGCGCGGAACCCCTATTTGTT
TATTTTTCTAAATACATTCAAATATGTATCCGCTCATGAGACAATAACCCTGATAAATGCTTCAATAATA
TTGAAAAAGGAAGAGTATGAGTATTCAACATTTCCGTGTCGCCCTTATTCCCTTTTTTGCGGCATTTTGC
CTTCCTGTTTTTGCTCACCCAGAAACGCTGGTGAAAGTAAAAGATGCTGAAGATCAGTTGGGTGCACGAG
TGGGTTACATCGAACTGGATCTCAACAGCGGTAAGATCCTTGAGAGTTTTCGCCCCGAAGAACGTTTTCC
AATGATGAGCACTTTTAAAGTTCTGCTATGTGGCGCGGTATTATCCCGTATTGACGCCGGGCAAGAGCAA
CTCGGTCGCCGCATACACTATTCTCAGAATGACTTGGTTGAGTACTCACCAGTCACAGAAAAGCATCTTA
CGGATGGCATGACAGTAAGAGAATTATGCAGTGCTGCCATAACCATGAGTGATAACACTGCGGCCAACTT
ACTTCTGACAACGATCGGAGGACCGAAGGAGCTAACCGCTTTTTTGCACAACATGGGGGATCATGTAACT
CGCCTTGATCGTTGGGAACCGGAGCTGAATGAAGCCATACCAAACGACGAGCGTGACACCACGATGCCTG
TAGCAATGGCAACAACGTTGCGCAAACTATTAACTGGCGAACTACTTACTCTAGCTTCCCGGCAACAATT
AATAGACTGGATGGAGGCGGATAAAGTTGCAGGACCACTTCTGCGCTCGGCCCTTCCGGCTGGCTGGTTT
ATTGCTGATAAATCTGGAGCCGGTGAGCGTGGGTCTCGCGGTATCATTGCAGCACTGGGGCCAGATGGTA
AGCCCTCCCGTATCGTAGTTATCTACACGACGGGGAGTCAGGCAACTATGGATGAACGAAATAGACAGAT
CGCTGAGATAGGTGCCTCACTGATTAAGCATTGGTAACTGTCAGACCAAGTTTACTCATATATACTTTAG
ATTGATTTAAAACTTCATTTTTAATTTAAAAGGATCTAGGTGAAGATCCTTTTTGATAATCTCATGACCA
AAATCCCTTAACGTGAGTTTTCGTTCCACTGAGCGTCAGACCCCGTAGAAAAGATCAAAGGATCTTCTTG
AGATCCTTTTTTTCTGCGCGTAATCTGCTGCTTGCAAACAAAAAAACCACCGCTACCAGCGGTGGTTTGT
TTGCCGGATCAAGAGCTACCAACTCTTTTTCCGAAGGTAACTGGCTTCAGCAGAGCGCAGATACCAAATA
CTGTTCTTCTAGTGTAGCCGTAGTTAGGCCACCACTTCAAGAACTCTGTAGCACCGCCTACATACCTCGC
TCTGCTAATCCTGTTACCAGTGGCTGCTGCCAGTGGCGATAAGTCGTGTCTTACCGGGTTGGACTCAAGA
CGATAGTTACCGGATAAGGCGCAGCGGTCGGGCTGAACGGGGGGTTCGTGCACACAGCCCAGCTTGGAGC
GAACGACCTACACCGAACTGAGATACCTACAGCGTGAGCTATGAGAAAGCGCCACGCTTCCCGAAGGGAG
AAAGGCGGACAGGTATCCGGTAAGCGGCAGGGTCGGAACAGGAGAGCGCACGAGGGAGCTTCCAGGGGGA
AACGCCTGGTATCTTTATAGTCCTGTCGGGTTTCGCCACCTCTGACTTGAGCGTCGATTTTTGTGATGCT
CGTCAGGGGGGCGGAGCCTATGGAAAAACGCCAGCAACGCGGCCTTTTTACGGTTCCTGGCCTTTTGCTG
GCCTTTTGCTCACATGTTCTTTCCTGCGTTATCCCCTGATTCTGTGGATAACCGTATTACCGCCTTTGAG
TGAGCTGATACCGCTCGCCGCAGCCGAACGACCGAGCGCAGCGAGTCAGTGAGCGAGGAAGCGGAAGAGC
GCCCAATACGCAAACCGCCTCTCCCCGCGCGTTGGCCGATTCATTAATGCAGCTGTGGAATGTGTGTCAG
TTAGGGTGTGGAAAGTCCCCAGGCTCCCCAGCAGGCAGAAGTATGCAAAGCATGCATCTCAATTAGTCAG
CAACCAGGTGTGGAAAGTCCCCAGGCTCCCCAGCAGGCAGAAGTATGCAAAGCATGCATCTCAATTAGTC
AGCAACCATAGTCCCGCCCCTAACTCCGCCCATCCCGCCCCTAACTCCGCCCAGTTCCGCCCATTCTCCG
CCCCATGGCTGACTAATTTTTTTTATTTATGCAGAGGCCGAGGCCGCCTCGGCCTCTGAGCTATTCCAGA
AGTAGTGAGGAGGCTTTTTTGGAGGCCTAGGCTTTTGCAAAAAGCTTGGACACAAGACAGGCTTGCGAGA
TATGTTTGAGAATACCACTTTATCCCGCGTCAGGGAGAGGCAGTGCGTAAAAAGACGCGGACTCATGTGA
AATACTGGTTTTTAGTGCGCCAGATCTCTATAATCTCGCGCAACCTATTTTCCCCTCGAACACTTTTTAA
GCCGTAGATAAACAGGCTGGGACACTTCACATGAGCGAAAAATACATCGTCACCTGGGACATGTTGCAGA
TCCATGCACGTAAACTCGCAAGCCGACTGATGCCTTCTGAACAATGGAAAGGCATTATTGCCGTAAGCCG
TGGCGGTCTGTACCGGGTGCGTTACTGGCGCGTGAACTGGGTATTCGTCATGTCGATACCGTTTGTATTT
CCAGCTACGATCACGACAACCAGCGCGAGCTTAAAGTGCTGAAACGCGCAGAAGGCGATGGCGAAGGCTT
CATCGTTATTGATGACCTGGTGGATACCGGTGGTACTGCGGTTGCGATTCGTGAAATGTATCCAAAAGCG
CACTTTGTCACCATCTTCGCAAAACCGGCTGGTCGTCCGCTGGTTGATGACTATGTTGTTGATATCCCGC
AAGATACCTGGATTGAACAGCCGTGGGATATGGGCGTCGTATTCGTCCCGCCAATCTCCGGTCGCTAATC
TTTTCAACGCCTGGCACTGCCGGGCGTTGTTCTTTTTAACTTCAGGCGGGTTACAATAGTTTCCAGTAAG
TATTCTGGAGGCTGCATCCATGACACAGGCAAACCTGAGCGAAACCCTGTTCAAACCCCGCTTTAAACAT
CCTGAAACCTCGACGCTAGTCCGCCGCTTTAATCACGGCGCACAACCGCCTGTGCAGTCGGCCCTTGATG
GTAAAACCATCCCTCACTGGTATCGCATGATTAACCGTCTGATGTGGATCTGGCGCGGCATTGACCCACG
CGAAATCCTCGACGTCCAGGCACGTATTGTGATGAGCGATGCCGAACGTACCGACGATGATTTATACGAT
ACGGTGATTGGCTACCGTGGCGGCAACTGGATTTATGAGTGGGCCCCGGATCTTTGTGAAGGAACCTTAC
TTCTGTGGTGTGACATAATTGGACAAACTACCTACAGAGATTTAAAGCTCTAAGGTAAATATAAAATTTT
TAAGTGTATAATGTGTTAAACTACTGATTCTAATTGTTTGTGTATTTTAGATTCCAACCTATGGAACTGA
TGAATGGGAGCAGTGGTGGAATGCCTTTAATGAGGAAAACCTGTTTTGCTCAGAAGAAATGCCATCTAGT
GATGATGAGGCTACTGCTGACTCTCAACATTCTACTCCTCCAAAAAAGAAGAGAAAGGTAGAAGACCCCA
AGGACTTTCCTTCAGAATTGCTAAGTTTTTTGAGTCATGCTGTGTTTAGTAATAGAACTCTTGCTTGCTT
TGCTATTTACACCACAAAGGAAAAAGCTGCACTGCTATACAAGAAAATTATGGAAAAATATTCTGTAACC
TTTATAAGTAGGCATAACAGTTATAATCATAACATACTGTTTTTTCTTACTCCACACAGGCATAGAGTGT
CTGCTATTAATAACTATGCTCAAAAATTGTGTACCTTTAGCTTTTTAATTTGTAAAGGGGTTAATAAGGA
ATATTTGATGTATAGTGCCTTGACTAGAGATCATAATCAGCCATACCACATTTGTAGAGGTTTTACTTGC
TTTAAAAAACCTCCCACACCTCCCCCTGAACCTGAAACATAAAATGAATGCAATTGTTGTTGTTAACTTG
TTTATTGCAGCTTATAATGGTTACAAATAAAGCAATAGCATCACAAATTTCACAAATAAAGCATTTTTTT
CACTGCATTCTAGTTGTGGTTTGTCCAAACTCATCAATGTATCTTATCATGTCTGGATCAACTGGATAAC
TCAAGCTAACCAAAATCATCCCAAACTTCCCACCCCATACCCTATTACCACTGCCAATTACCTGTGGTTT
CATTTACTCTAAACCTGTGATTCCTCTGAATTATTTTCATTTTAAAGAAATTGTATTTGTTAAATATGTA
CTACAAACTTAGTAGTTGGAAGGGCTAATTCACTCCCAAAGAAGACAAGATATCCTTGATCTGTGGATCT
ACCACACACAAGGCTACTTCCCTGATTAGCAGAACTACACACCAGGGCCAGGGGTCAGATATCCACTGAC
CTTTGGATGGTGCTACAAGCTAGTACCAGTTGAGCCAGATAAGGTAGAAGAGGCCAATAAAGGAGAGAAC
ACCAGCTTGTTACACCCTGTGAGCCTGCATGGGATGGATGACCCGGAGAGAGAAGTGTTAGAGTGGAGGT
TTGACAGCCGCCTAGCATTTCATCACGTGGCCCGAGAGCTGCATCCGGAGTACTTCAAGAACTGCTGATA
TCGAGCTTGCTACAAGGGACTTTCCGCTGGGGACTTTCCAGGGAGGCGTGGCCTGGGCGGGACTGGGGAG
TGGCGAGCCCTCAGATCCTGCATATAAGCAGCTGCTTTTTGCCTGTACTGGGTCTCTCTGGTTAGACCAG
ATCTGAGCCTGGGAGCTCTCTGGCTAACTAGGGAACCCACTGCTTAAGCCTCAATAAAGCTTGCCTTGAG
TGCTTCAAGTAGTGTGTGCCCGTCTGTTGTGTGACTCTGGTAACTAGAGATCCCTCAGACCCTTTTAGTC
AGTGTGGAAAATCTCTAGCAGTGGCGCCCGAACAGGGACTTGAAAGCGAAAGGGAAACCAGAGGAGCTCT
CTCGACGCAGGACTCGGCTTGCTGAAGCGCGCACGGCAAGAGGCGAGGGGCGGCGACTGGTGAGTACGCC
AAAAATTTTGACTAGCGGAGGCTAGAAGGAGAGAGATGGGTGCGAGAGCGTCAGTATTAAGCGGGGGAGA
ATTAGATCGCGATGGGAAAAAATTCGGTTAAGGCCAGGGGGAAAGAAAAAATATAAATTAAAACATATAG
TATGGGCAAGCAGGGAGCTAGAACGATTCGCAGTTAATCCTGGCCTGTTAGAAACATCAGAAGGCTGTAG
ACAAATACTGGGACAGCTACAACCATCCCTTCAGACAGGATCAGAAGAACTTAGATCATTATATAATACA
GTAGCAACCCTCTATTGTGTGCATCAAAGGATAGAGATAAAAGACACCAAGGAAGCTTTAGACAAGATAG
AGGAAGAGCAAAACAAAAGTAAGACCACCGCACAGCAAGCGGCCGGCCGCTGATCTTCAGACCTGGAGGA
GGAGATATGAGGGACAATTGGAGAAGTGAATTATATAAATATAAAGTAGTAAAAATTGAACCATTAGGAG
TAGCACCCACCAAGGCAAAGAGAAGAGTGGTGCAGAGAGAAAAAAGAGCAGTGGGAATAGGAGCTTTGTT
CCTTGGGTTCTTGGGAGCAGCAGGAAGCACTATGGGCGCAGCGTCAATGACGCTGACGGTACAGGCCAGA
CAATTATTGTCTGGTATAGTGCAGCAGCAGAACAATTTGCTGAGGGCTATTGAGGCGCAACAGCATCTGT
TGCAACTCACAGTCTGGGGCATCAAGCAGCTCCAGGCAAGAATCCTGGCTGTGGAAAGATACCTAAAGGA
TCAACAGCTCCTGGGGATTTGGGGTTGCTCTGGAAAACTCATTTGCACCACTGCTGTGCCTTGGAATGCT
AGTTGGAGTAATAAATCTCTGGAACAGATTTGGAATCACACGACCTGGATGGAGTGGGACAGAGAAATTA
ACAATTACACAAGCTTAATACACTCCTTAATTGAAGAATCGCAAAACCAGCAAGAAAAGAATGAACAAGA
ATTATTGGAATTAGATAAATGGGCAAGTTTGTGGAATTGGTTTAACATAACAAATTGGCTGTGGTATATA
AAATTATTCATAATGATAGTAGGAGGCTTGGTAGGTTTAAGAATAGTTTTTGCTGTACTTTCTATAGTGA
ATAGAGTTAGGCAGGGATATTCACCATTATCGTTTCAGACCCACCTCCCAACCCCGAGGGGACCCGACAG
GCCCGAAGGAATAGAAGAAGAAGGTGGAGAGAGAGACAGAGACAGATCCATTCGATTAGTGAACGGATCT
CGACGGTATCGCCAAATGGCAGTATTCATCCACAATTTTAAAAGAAAAGGGGGGATTGGGGGGTACAGTG
CAGGGGAAAGAATAGTAGACATAATAGCAACAGACATACAAACTAAAGAATTACAAAAACAAATTACAAA
AATTCAAAATTTTCGGGTTTATTACAGGGACAGCAGAGATCCAGTTTGGATCGATAAGCTTGATATCGAA
TTCGTCGACCGGGTTTCGTAACAATCGCATGAGGATTCGCAACGCCTTCGGCGTAGCCGATGTCGCGCTC
CCGTCTCAGTAAAGGTCGGCGTAGCCGATGTCGCGCAATCGGACTGCCTTCGTACGGCGTAGCCGATGTC
GCGCGTATCAGTCGCCTCGGAACGGCGTAGCCGATGTCGCGCATTCGTAAGAGGCTCACTCTCCCTTACA
CGGAGTGGATAACTAGTTTCGCATATTAAGGTGACGCGTGTGGCCTCGAACACCGAGCGACCCTGCAGCG
ACCCGCTTAAGGATCCACCGGTCGCCACCACACATACACAGAAATGGTGAGCAAGGGCGAGGAGGATAAC
ATGGCCATCATCAAGGAGTTCATGCGCTTCAAGGTGCACATGGAGGGCTCCGTGAACGGCCACGAGTTCG
AGATCGAGGGCGAGGGCGAGGGCCGCCCCTACGAGGGCACCCAGACCGCCAAGCTGAAGGTGACCAAGGG
TGGCCCCCTGCCCTTCGCCTGGGACATCCTGTCCCCTCAGTTCATGTACGGCTCCAAGGCCTACGTGAAG
CACCCCGCCGACATCCCCGACTACTTGAAGCTGTCCTTCCCCGAGGGCTTCAAGTGGGAGCGCGTGATGA
ACTTCGAGGACGGCGGCGTGGTGACCGTGACCCAGGACTCCTCCCTGCAGGACGGCGAGTTCATCTACAA
GGTGAAGCTGCGCGGCACCAACTTCCCCTCCGACGGCCCCGTAATGCAGAAGAAGACCATGGGCTGGCAG
GCCTCCTCCGAGCGGATGTACCCCGAGGACGGCGCCCTGAAGGGCGAGATCAAGCAGAGGCTGAAGCTGA
AGGACGGCGGCCACTACGACGCTGAGGTCAAGACCACCTACAAGGCCAAGAAGCCCGTGCAGCTGCCCGG
CGCCTACAACGTCAACATCAAGTTGGACATCACCTCCCACAACGAGGACTACACCATCGTGGAACAGTAC
GAACGCGCCGAGGGCCGCCACTCCACCGGCGGCATGGACGAGCTGTACAAGTAAAGCGGCCGCGACTCTA
GAGTCGACCTGCAGGCATGCAAGCTTGATATCAAGCTTATCGATAATCAACCTCTGGATTACAAAATTTG
TGAAAGATTGACTGGTATTCTTAACTATGTTGCTCCTTTTACGCTATGTGGATACGCTGCTTTAATGCCT
TTGTATCATGCTATTGCTTCCCGTATGGCTTTCATTTTCTCCTCCTTGTATAAATCCTGGTTGCTGTCTC
TTTATGAGGAGTTGTGGCCCGTTGTCAGGCAACGTGGCGTGGTGTGCACTGTGTTTGCTGACGCAACCCC
CACTGGTTGGGGCATTGCCACCACCTGTCAGCTCCTTTCCGGGACTTTCGCTTTCCCCCTCCCTATTGCC
ACGGCGGAACTCATCGCCGCCTGCCTTGCCCGCTGCTGGACAGGGGCTCGGCTGTTGGGCACTGACAATT
CCGTGGTGTTGTCGGGGAAATCATCGTCCTTTCCTTGGCTGCTCGCCTGTGTTGCCACCTGGATTCTGCG
CGGGACGTCCTTCTGCTACGTCCCTTCGGCCCTCAATCCAGCGGACCTTCCTTCCCGCGGCCTGCTGCCG
GCTCTGCGGCCTCTTCCGCGTCTTCGCCTTCGCCCTCAGACGAGTCGGATCTCCCTTTGGGCCGCCTCCC
CGCAT
Features (pLannotate 1.2.2; 33 found; start..end, strand, type, name):
     38..106     +  CDS            nef (fragment): NEF_HV1Z2 - Experimental evidence at protein level: Swiss-Prot protein existence level 1. Extracellular Nef protein targets CD4(+) T-lymphocytes for apoptosis by interacting with CXCR4 surface receptors. From Human immunodeficiency virus type 1 group M subtype D (isolate Z2/CDC-Z34) (HIV-1).
    108..341     +  LTR            3' LTR (ΔU3): self-inactivating 3' long terminal repeat (LTR) from HIV-1
    366..384     -  promoter       SP6 promoter: promoter for bacteriophage SP6 RNA polymerase
    612..891     +  CDS            TcR (fragment): tetracycline efflux protein; tet; confers resistance to tetracycline
    892..940     -  misc_feature   bom (fragment): basis of mobility region from pBR322
   1042..1077    -  CDS            rop (fragment): Rop protein, which maintains plasmids at low copy number; rop
   1172..1276    +  promoter       AmpR promoter: bla
   1277..2137    +  CDS            AmpR: β-lactamase; bla; confers resistance to ampicillin, carbenicillin, and related antibiotics
   2308..2896    +  rep_origin     ori: high-copy-number ColE1/pMB1/pBR322/pUC origin of replication
   3079..3135    +  CDS            lacI (fragment): lac repressor; lacI; The lac repressor binds to the lac operator to inhibit transcription in E. coli. This inhibition can be relieved by adding lactose or isopropyl-β-D-thiogalactopyranoside (IPTG).
   3142..3471    +  promoter       SV40 promoter: SV40 enhancer and early promoter
   3671..3790    +  CDS            gpt (fragment): XGPT_ECOLI - Also known as gpp, gxu. Experimental evidence at protein level: Swiss-Prot protein existence level 1. Purine salvage pathway enzyme that catalyzes the transfer of the ribosyl-5-phosphate group from 5-phospho-alpha-D-ribose 1- diphosphate (PRPP) to the N9 position of the 6-oxopurines guanine and xanthine to form the corresponding ribonucleotides GMP (guanosine 5'- monophosphate) and XMP (xanthosine 5'-monophosphate), with the release of PPi. To a lesser extent, also acts on hypoxanthine (PubMed:9100006, PubMed:3886014). Does not ribophosphorylate adenine (PubMed:3886014). From Esch
   3790..4125    +  CDS            gpt (fragment): XGPT_ECOLI - Also known as gpp, gxu. Experimental evidence at protein level: Swiss-Prot protein existence level 1. Purine salvage pathway enzyme that catalyzes the transfer of the ribosyl-5-phosphate group from 5-phospho-alpha-D-ribose 1- diphosphate (PRPP) to the N9 position of the 6-oxopurines guanine and xanthine to form the corresponding ribonucleotides GMP (guanosine 5'- monophosphate) and XMP (xanthosine 5'-monophosphate), with the release of PPi. To a lesser extent, also acts on hypoxanthine (PubMed:9100006, PubMed:3886014). Does not ribophosphorylate adenine (PubMed:3886014). From Esch
   4220..4525    +  CDS            frsA (fragment): FRSA_ECOLI - Also known as yafA. Experimental evidence at protein level: Swiss-Prot protein existence level 1. Catalyzes the hydrolysis of esters (PubMed:15808744). Displays esterase activity toward pNP-butyrate (PubMed:15808744). May stimulate mixed-acid fermentation by acting as a fermentation/respiration switch that down-regulates respiration and up- regulates fermentation rates (PubMed:15169777). From Escherichia coli (strain K12).
   4529..4603    +  CDS            small t antigen (fragment): SV40 (simian virus 40) small t antigen
   4605..4670    +  intron         small t intron: SV40 (simian virus 40) small t antigen intron
   4800..4820    +  CDS            SV40 NLS: nuclear localization signal of SV40 (simian virus 40) large T antigen
   5139..5222    +  CDS            large T antigen (fragment): large T antigen from SV40 (simian virus 40)
   5245..5379    +  polyA_signal   SV40 poly(A) signal: SV40 polyadenylation signal
   5546..5875    +  CDS            nef (fragment): NEF_HV1BR - Experimental evidence at protein level: Swiss-Prot protein existence level 1. Extracellular Nef protein targets CD4(+) T-lymphocytes for apoptosis by interacting with CXCR4 surface receptors (PubMed:14990729). From Human immunodeficiency virus type 1 group M subtype B (isolate BRU/LAI) (HIV-1).
   5923..6180    +  LTR            5' LTR (truncated): truncated 5' long terminal repeat (LTR) from HIV-1
   6227..6352    +  misc_feature   HIV-1 Ψ: packaging signal of human immunodeficiency virus type 1
   6336..6674    +  CDS            HIV-1 gag (fragment): gag protein from human immunodeficiency virus 1; gag
   6849..7082    +  misc_feature   RRE: The Rev response element (RRE) of HIV-1 allows for Rev-dependent mRNA export from the nucleus to the cytoplasm.
   7459..7559    +  CDS            Rev (fragment): human immunodeficiency virus 1 (HIV-1) Rev protein; rev; enhances nuclear export of unspliced and incompletely spliced viral mRNAs
   7596..7713    +  misc_feature   cPPT/CTS: central polypurine tract and central termination sequence of HIV-1
   7750..7773    -  misc_feature   MCS (fragment): pBluescript multiple cloning site
   7998..8060    +  promoter       Mini-TK promoter: minimal herpes simplex virus (HSV) thymidine kinase promoter
   8094..8803    +  CDS            mCherry (fragment): monomeric derivative of DsRed fluorescent protein (Shaner et al., 2004) mammalian codon-optimized
   8816..8846    +  misc_feature   MCS (fragment): pUC18/19 multiple cloning site
   8847..8865    +  misc_feature   MCS (fragment): pBluescript multiple cloning site
   8865..9453    +  misc_feature   WPRE: woodchuck hepatitis virus posttranscriptional regulatory element
   9454..21      +  misc_feature   MCS (fragment) (across the origin): pBluescript multiple cloning site
