[The description below was written by a language model from this plasmid's Addgene catalogue record and pLannotate feature annotations shown in this document.]
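Description:
pMN-324 is a lentiviral transfer plasmid built on the pHR backbone that delivers an integratable fluorescent reporter for a synthetic zinc-finger transcription regulator (synZiFTR) based on the ZF10 DNA-binding domain. It is propagated in E. coli through a high-copy ColE1/pUC-type origin and selected with ampicillin via the bla gene. The backbone also contains leftover sequences typical of older pHR-type vectors, including fragments of TcR, rop, bom and lacI, and an SV40 promoter followed by gpt fragments, small t intron and an SV40 polyadenylation signal. These lie outside the packaged viral genome and are not described as functional in the record.

The viral cassette runs from a truncated HIV-1 5' LTR through the Ψ packaging signal with a partial gag sequence, the Rev response element and the cPPT/CTS. It ends in a self-inactivating ΔU3 3' LTR, so that packaging functions must be supplied in trans and the integrated provirus lacks LTR promoter activity. The payload is a synthetic insert of four ZF10 binding sites placed upstream of a minimal HSV thymidine kinase promoter driving mCherry, followed by a WPRE to enhance transcript expression. The binding-site array is named in the catalogue entry but is not separately annotated in the feature table; it presumably occupies the unannotated stretch just before the mini-TK promoter. Because the minimal promoter should have little activity on its own, mCherry output is expected to depend on recruitment of a ZF10-containing synthetic activator to these sites. After stable integration into mammalian cells, the construct therefore serves as a readout of ZF10 synZiFTR activity in synthetic gene circuits for controlling human cell function.
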