Addgene plasmid #195443: pMN-324
Purpose: Lentiviral Integratable mCherry Reporter for synZiFTR ZF10
Depositing lab: Ahmad Khalil. Depositing organization: Boston University Main Campus. Publication: Multidimensional control of therapeutic human cell function with synthetic gene circuits. Li HS, Israni DV, Gagnon KA, Gan KA, Raymond MH, Sander JD, Roybal KT, Joung JK, Wong WW, Khalil AS. Science. 2022 Dec 16;378(6625):1227-1234. doi: 10.1126/science.ade0156. Epub 2022 Dec 15. PubMed 36520914.
Backbone
  Vector backbone: pHR
  Vector type: Mammalian Expression, Lentiviral
Growth in bacteria
  Bacterial resistance: Ampicillin, 100 μg/mL
  Growth temperature: 37°C
  Growth strain: NEB Stable
  Copy number: Unknown
Gene/Insert
  Gene/Insert name: 4X ZF10 BS - minTK - mCherry
  Species: Synthetic
  Cloning method: Gibson Cloning
Terms and licenses: Academic/Nonprofit Terms; Industry Terms: Not Available to Industry
How to cite: pMN-324 was a gift from Ahmad Khalil (Addgene plasmid # 195443 ; http://n2t.net/addgene:195443 ; RRID:Addgene_195443)
